>Addgene plasmid #112461 | pZNF331.1.0-gDNA | depositor full sequence | sequence record 211852 | Full Sequence
TAGAGCTAGAAATAGCAAGTTAAAATAAGGCTAGTCCGTTATCAACTTGAAAAAGTGGCACCGAGTCGGT
GCTTTTTTGTTTTAGAGCTAGAAATAGCAAGTTAAAATAAGGCTAGTCCGTTTTTAGCGCGTGCGCCAAT
TCTGCAGACAAATGGCTCTAGAGGTACCCGTTACATAACTTACGGTAAATGGCCCGCCTGGCTGACCGCC
CAACGACCCCCGCCCATTGACGTCAATAGTAACGCCAATAGGGACTTTCCATTGACGTCAATGGGTGGAG
TATTTACGGTAAACTGCCCACTTGGCAGTACATCAAGTGTATCATATGCCAAGTACGCCCCCTATTGACG
TCAATGACGGTAAATGGCCCGCCTGGCATTGTGCCCAGTACATGACCTTATGGGACTTTCCTACTTGGCA
GTACATCTACGTATTAGTCATCGCTATTACCATGGTCGAGGTGAGCCCCACGTTCTGCTTCACTCTCCCC
ATCTCCCCCCCCTCCCCACCCCCAATTTTGTATTTATTTATTTTTTAATTATTTTGTGCAGCGATGGGGG
CGGGGGGGGGGGGGGGGCGCGCGCCAGGCGGGGCGGGGCGGGGCGAGGGGCGGGGCGGGGCGAGGCGGAG
AGGTGCGGCGGCAGCCAATCAGAGCGGCGCGCTCCGAAAGTTTCCTTTTATGGCGAGGCGGCGGCGGCGG
CGGCCCTATAAAAAGCGAAGCGCGCGGCGGGCGGGAGTCGCTGCGACGCTGCCTTCGCCCCGTGCCCCGC
TCCGCCGCCGCCTCGCGCCGCCCGCCCCGGCTCTGACTGACCGCGTTACTCCCACAGGTGAGCGGGCGGG
ACGGCCCTTCTCCTCCGGGCTGTAATTAGCTGAGCAAGAGGTAAGGGTTTAAGGGATGGTTGGTTGGTGG
GGTATTAATGTTTAATTACCTGGAGCACCTGCCTGAAATCACTTTTTTTCAGGTTGGACCGGTGCCACCA
TGGACTATAAGGACCACGACGGAGACTACAAGGATCATGATATTGATTACAAAGACGATGACGATAAGAT
GGCCCCAAAGAAGAAGCGGAAGGTCGGTATCCACGGAGTCCCAGCAGCCGACAAGAAGTACAGCATCGGC
CTGGACATCGGCACCAACTCTGTGGGCTGGGCCGTGATCACCGACGAGTACAAGGTGCCCAGCAAGAAAT
TCAAGGTGCTGGGCAACACCGACCGGCACAGCATCAAGAAGAACCTGATCGGAGCCCTGCTGTTCGACAG
CGGCGAAACAGCCGAGGCCACCCGGCTGAAGAGAACCGCCAGAAGAAGATACACCAGACGGAAGAACCGG
ATCTGCTATCTGCAAGAGATCTTCAGCAACGAGATGGCCAAGGTGGACGACAGCTTCTTCCACAGACTGG
AAGAGTCCTTCCTGGTGGAAGAGGATAAGAAGCACGAGCGGCACCCCATCTTCGGCAACATCGTGGACGA
GGTGGCCTACCACGAGAAGTACCCCACCATCTACCACCTGAGAAAGAAACTGGTGGACAGCACCGACAAG
GCCGACCTGCGGCTGATCTATCTGGCCCTGGCCCACATGATCAAGTTCCGGGGCCACTTCCTGATCGAGG
GCGACCTGAACCCCGACAACAGCGACGTGGACAAGCTGTTCATCCAGCTGGTGCAGACCTACAACCAGCT
GTTCGAGGAAAACCCCATCAACGCCAGCGGCGTGGACGCCAAGGCCATCCTGTCTGCCAGACTGAGCAAG
AGCAGACGGCTGGAAAATCTGATCGCCCAGCTGCCCGGCGAGAAGAAGAATGGCCTGTTCGGAAACCTGA
TTGCCCTGAGCCTGGGCCTGACCCCCAACTTCAAGAGCAACTTCGACCTGGCCGAGGATGCCAAACTGCA
GCTGAGCAAGGACACCTACGACGACGACCTGGACAACCTGCTGGCCCAGATCGGCGACCAGTACGCCGAC
CTGTTTCTGGCCGCCAAGAACCTGTCCGACGCCATCCTGCTGAGCGACATCCTGAGAGTGAACACCGAGA
TCACCAAGGCCCCCCTGAGCGCCTCTATGATCAAGAGATACGACGAGCACCACCAGGACCTGACCCTGCT
GAAAGCTCTCGTGCGGCAGCAGCTGCCTGAGAAGTACAAAGAGATTTTCTTCGACCAGAGCAAGAACGGC
TACGCCGGCTACATTGACGGCGGAGCCAGCCAGGAAGAGTTCTACAAGTTCATCAAGCCCATCCTGGAAA
AGATGGACGGCACCGAGGAACTGCTCGTGAAGCTGAACAGAGAGGACCTGCTGCGGAAGCAGCGGACCTT
CGACAACGGCAGCATCCCCCACCAGATCCACCTGGGAGAGCTGCACGCCATTCTGCGGCGGCAGGAAGAT
TTTTACCCATTCCTGAAGGACAACCGGGAAAAGATCGAGAAGATCCTGACCTTCCGCATCCCCTACTACG
TGGGCCCTCTGGCCAGGGGAAACAGCAGATTCGCCTGGATGACCAGAAAGAGCGAGGAAACCATCACCCC
CTGGAACTTCGAGGAAGTGGTGGACAAGGGCGCTTCCGCCCAGAGCTTCATCGAGCGGATGACCAACTTC
GATAAGAACCTGCCCAACGAGAAGGTGCTGCCCAAGCACAGCCTGCTGTACGAGTACTTCACCGTGTATA
ACGAGCTGACCAAAGTGAAATACGTGACCGAGGGAATGAGAAAGCCCGCCTTCCTGAGCGGCGAGCAGAA
AAAGGCCATCGTGGACCTGCTGTTCAAGACCAACCGGAAAGTGACCGTGAAGCAGCTGAAAGAGGACTAC
TTCAAGAAAATCGAGTGCTTCGACTCCGTGGAAATCTCCGGCGTGGAAGATCGGTTCAACGCCTCCCTGG
GCACATACCACGATCTGCTGAAAATTATCAAGGACAAGGACTTCCTGGACAATGAGGAAAACGAGGACAT
TCTGGAAGATATCGTGCTGACCCTGACACTGTTTGAGGACAGAGAGATGATCGAGGAACGGCTGAAAACC
TATGCCCACCTGTTCGACGACAAAGTGATGAAGCAGCTGAAGCGGCGGAGATACACCGGCTGGGGCAGGC
TGAGCCGGAAGCTGATCAACGGCATCCGGGACAAGCAGTCCGGCAAGACAATCCTGGATTTCCTGAAGTC
CGACGGCTTCGCCAACAGAAACTTCATGCAGCTGATCCACGACGACAGCCTGACCTTTAAAGAGGACATC
CAGAAAGCCCAGGTGTCCGGCCAGGGCGATAGCCTGCACGAGCACATTGCCAATCTGGCCGGCAGCCCCG
CCATTAAGAAGGGCATCCTGCAGACAGTGAAGGTGGTGGACGAGCTCGTGAAAGTGATGGGCCGGCACAA
GCCCGAGAACATCGTGATCGAAATGGCCAGAGAGAACCAGACCACCCAGAAGGGACAGAAGAACAGCCGC
GAGAGAATGAAGCGGATCGAAGAGGGCATCAAAGAGCTGGGCAGCCAGATCCTGAAAGAACACCCCGTGG
AAAACACCCAGCTGCAGAACGAGAAGCTGTACCTGTACTACCTGCAGAATGGGCGGGATATGTACGTGGA
CCAGGAACTGGACATCAACCGGCTGTCCGACTACGATGTGGACCATATCGTGCCTCAGAGCTTTCTGAAG
GACGACTCCATCGACAACAAGGTGCTGACCAGAAGCGACAAGAACCGGGGCAAGAGCGACAACGTGCCCT
CCGAAGAGGTCGTGAAGAAGATGAAGAACTACTGGCGGCAGCTGCTGAACGCCAAGCTGATTACCCAGAG
AAAGTTCGACAATCTGACCAAGGCCGAGAGAGGCGGCCTGAGCGAACTGGATAAGGCCGGCTTCATCAAG
AGACAGCTGGTGGAAACCCGGCAGATCACAAAGCACGTGGCACAGATCCTGGACTCCCGGATGAACACTA
AGTACGACGAGAATGACAAGCTGATCCGGGAAGTGAAAGTGATCACCCTGAAGTCCAAGCTGGTGTCCGA
TTTCCGGAAGGATTTCCAGTTTTACAAAGTGCGCGAGATCAACAACTACCACCACGCCCACGACGCCTAC
CTGAACGCCGTCGTGGGAACCGCCCTGATCAAAAAGTACCCTAAGCTGGAAAGCGAGTTCGTGTACGGCG
ACTACAAGGTGTACGACGTGCGGAAGATGATCGCCAAGAGCGAGCAGGAAATCGGCAAGGCTACCGCCAA
GTACTTCTTCTACAGCAACATCATGAACTTTTTCAAGACCGAGATTACCCTGGCCAACGGCGAGATCCGG
AAGCGGCCTCTGATCGAGACAAACGGCGAAACCGGGGAGATCGTGTGGGATAAGGGCCGGGATTTTGCCA
CCGTGCGGAAAGTGCTGAGCATGCCCCAAGTGAATATCGTGAAAAAGACCGAGGTGCAGACAGGCGGCTT
CAGCAAAGAGTCTATCCTGCCCAAGAGGAACAGCGATAAGCTGATCGCCAGAAAGAAGGACTGGGACCCT
AAGAAGTACGGCGGCTTCGACAGCCCCACCGTGGCCTATTCTGTGCTGGTGGTGGCCAAAGTGGAAAAGG
GCAAGTCCAAGAAACTGAAGAGTGTGAAAGAGCTGCTGGGGATCACCATCATGGAAAGAAGCAGCTTCGA
GAAGAATCCCATCGACTTTCTGGAAGCCAAGGGCTACAAAGAAGTGAAAAAGGACCTGATCATCAAGCTG
CCTAAGTACTCCCTGTTCGAGCTGGAAAACGGCCGGAAGAGAATGCTGGCCTCTGCCGGCGAACTGCAGA
AGGGAAACGAACTGGCCCTGCCCTCCAAATATGTGAACTTCCTGTACCTGGCCAGCCACTATGAGAAGCT
GAAGGGCTCCCCCGAGGATAATGAGCAGAAACAGCTGTTTGTGGAACAGCACAAGCACTACCTGGACGAG
ATCATCGAGCAGATCAGCGAGTTCTCCAAGAGAGTGATCCTGGCCGACGCTAATCTGGACAAAGTGCTGT
CCGCCTACAACAAGCACCGGGATAAGCCCATCAGAGAGCAGGCCGAGAATATCATCCACCTGTTTACCCT
GACCAATCTGGGAGCCCCTGCCGCCTTCAAGTACTTTGACACCACCATCGACCGGAAGAGGTACACCAGC
ACCAAAGAGGTGCTGGACGCCACCCTGATCCACCAGAGCATCACCGGCCTGTACGAGACACGGATCGACC
TGTCTCAGCTGGGAGGCGACAAAAGGCCGGCGGCCACGAAAAAGGCCGGCCAGGCAAAAAAGAAAAAGTA
AGAATTCCTAGAGCTCGCTGATCAGCCTCGACTGTGCCTTCTAGTTGCCAGCCATCTGTTGTTTGCCCCT
CCCCCGTGCCTTCCTTGACCCTGGAAGGTGCCACTCCCACTGTCCTTTCCTAATAAAATGAGGAAATTGC
ATCGCATTGTCTGAGTAGGTGTCATTCTATTCTGGGGGGTGGGGTGGGGCAGGACAGCAAGGGGGAGGAT
TGGGAAGAGAATAGCAGGCATGCTGGGGAGCGGCCGCAGGAACCCCTAGTGATGGAGTTGGCCACTCCCT
CTCTGCGCGCTCGCTCGCTCACTGAGGCCGGGCGACCAAAGGTCGCCCGACGCCCGGGCTTTGCCCGGGC
GGCCTCAGTGAGCGAGCGAGCGCGCAGCTGCCTGCAGGGGCGCCTGATGCGGTATTTTCTCCTTACGCAT
CTGTGCGGTATTTCACACCGCATA
[142 nt withheld, positions 5695-5836]
C
[141 nt withheld, positions 5838-5978]
CCTTTGACGTTGGAGTCCACGTTCTTT
[37 nt withheld, positions 6006-6042]
ACCCTATCTCGGGCTATTCTTTTGATTTATAAGGGATTTTGCCGATTTCGGCCTATTGGTTAAAAAATGA
GCTGATTTAACAAAAATTTAACGCGAATTTTAACAAAATATTAACGTTTACAATTTTATGGTGCACTCTC
AGTACAATCTGCTCTGATGCCGCATAGTTAAGCCAGCCCCGACACCCGCCAACACCCGCTGACGCGCCCT
GACGGGCTTGTCTGCTCCCGGCATCCGCTTACAGACAAGCTGTGACCGTCTCCGGGAGCTGCATGTGTCA
GAGGTTTTCACCGTCATCACCGAAACGCGCGAGACGAAAGGGCCTCGTGATACGCCTATTTTTATAGGTT
AATGTCATGATAATAATGGTTTCTTAGACGTCAGGTGGCACTTTTCGGGGAAATGTGCGCGGAACCCCTA
TTTGTTTATTTTTCTAAATACATTCAAATATGTATCCGCTCATGAGACAATAACCCTGATAAATGCTTCA
ATAATATTGAAAAAGGAAGAGTATGAGTATTCAACATTTCCGTGTCGCCCTTATTCCCTTTTTTGCGGCA
TTTTGCCTTCCTGTTTTTGCTCACCCAGAAACGCTGGTGAAAGTAAAAGATGCTGAAGATCAGTTGGGTG
CACGAGTGGGTTACATCGAACTGGATCTCAACAGCGGTAAGATCCTTGAGAGTTTTCGCCCCGAAGAACG
TTTTCCAATGATGAGCACTTTTAAAGTTCTGCTATGTGGCGCGGTATTATCCCGTATTGACGCCGGGCAA
GAGCAACTCGGTCGCCGCATACACTATTCTCAGAATGACTTGGTTGAGTACTCACCAGTCACAGAAAAGC
ATCTTACGGATGGCATGACAGTAAGAGAATTATGCAGTGCTGCCATAACCATGAGTGATAACACTGCGGC
CAACTTACTTCTGACAACGATCGGAGGACCGAAGGAGCTAACCGCTTTTTTGCACAACATGGGGGATCAT
GTAACTCGCCTTGATCGTTGGGAACCGGAGCTGAATGAAGCCATACCAAACGACGAGCGTGACACCACGA
TGCCTGTAGCAATGGCAACAACGTTGCGCAAACTATTAACTGGCGAACTACTTACTCTAGCTTCCCGGCA
ACAATTAATAGACTGGATGGAGGCGGATAAAGTTGCAGGACCACTTCTGCGCTCGGCCCTTCCGGCTGGC
TGGTTTATTGCTGATAAATCTGGAGCCGGTGAGCGTGGAAGCCGCGGTATCATTGCAGCACTGGGGCCAG
ATGGTAAGCCCTCCCGTATCGTAGTTATCTACACGACGGGGAGTCAGGCAACTATGGATGAACGAAATAG
ACAGATCGCTGAGATAGGTGCCTCACTGATTAAGCATTGGTAACTGTCAGACCAAGTTTACTCATATATA
CTTTAGATTGATTTAAAACTTCATTTTTAATTTAAAAGGATCTAGGTGAAGATCCTTTTTGATAATCTCA
TGACCAAAATCCCTTAACGTGAGTTTTCGTTCCACTGAGCGTCAGACCCCGTAGAAAAGATCAAAGGATC
TTCTTGAGATCCTTTTTTTCTGCGCGTAATCTGCTGCTTGCAAACAAAAAAACCACCGCTACCAGCGGTG
GTTTGTTTGCCGGATCAAGAGCTACCAACTCTTTTTCCGAAGGTAACTGGCTTCAGCAGAGCGCAGATAC
CAAATACTGTCCTTCTAGTGTAGCCGTAGTTAGGCCACCACTTCAAGAACTCTGTAGCACCGCCTACATA
CCTCGCTCTGCTAATCCTGTTACCAGTGGCTGCTGCCAGTGGCGATAAGTCGTGTCTTACCGGGTTGGAC
TCAAGACGATAGTTACCGGATAAGGCGCAGCGGTCGGGCTGAACGGGGGGTTCGTGCACACAGCCCAGCT
TGGAGCGAACGACCTACACCGAACTGAGATACCTACAGCGTGAGCTATGAGAAAGCGCCACGCTTCCCGA
AGGGAGAAAGGCGGACAGGTATCCGGTAAGCGGCAGGGTCGGAACAGGAGAGCGCACGAGGGAGCTTCCA
GGGGGAAACGCCTGGTATCTTTATAGTCCTGTCGGGTTTCGCCACCTCTGACTTGAGCGTCGATTTTTGT
GATGCTCGTCAGGGGGGCGGAGCCTATGGAAAAACGCCAGCAACGCGGCCTTTTTACGGTTCCTGGCCTT
TTGCTGGCCTTTTGCTCACATGTGAGGGCCTATTTCCCATGATTCCTTCATATTTGCATATACGATACAA
GGCTGTTAGAGAGATAATTGGAATTAATTTGACTGTAAACACAAAGATATTAGTACAAAATACGTGACGT
AGAAAGTAATAATTTCTTGGGTAGTTTGCAGTTTTAAAATTATGTTTTAAAATGGACTATCATATGCTTA
CCGTAACTTGAAAGTATTTCGATTTCTTGGCTTTATATATCTTGTGGAAAGGACGAAACACCAAAAGGCT
CTTCAACTGTTGGTTT
Features (pLannotate 1.2.2; 18 found; start..end, strand, type, name):
     79..122     +  misc_RNA       gRNA scaffold (fragment): guide RNA scaffold for the Streptococcus pyogenes CRISPR/Cas9 system
    169..454     +  enhancer       CMV enhancer: human cytomegalovirus immediate early enhancer; contains an 18-bp deletion relative to the standard CMV enhancer
    456..733     +  promoter       chicken β-actin promoter: No description available
    734..962     +  intron         hybrid intron: hybrid between chicken β-actin (CBA) and minute virus of mice (MMV) introns (Gray et al., 2011)
   1100..2701    +  CDS            Cas9(N): N-terminal portion of Streptococcus pyogenes Cas9 (Zetsche et al., 2015)
   2702..5200    +  CDS            Cas9(C): C-terminal portion of Streptococcus pyogenes Cas9 (Zetsche et al., 2015)
   5201..5248    +  CDS            nucleoplasmin NLS: bipartite nuclear localization signal from nucleoplasmin
   5282..5393    +  polyA_signal   bGH poly(A) signal: bovine growth hormone polyadenylation signal
   5498..5638    +  repeat_region  AAV2 ITR: inverted terminal repeat of adeno-associated virus serotype 2 inverted
   5643..5694    -  misc_feature   bom (fragment): basis of mobility region from pBR322
   5713..6093    +  rep_origin     M13 ori (sequence partly withheld): M13 bacteriophage origin of replication; arrow indicates direction of (+) strand synthesis
   6169..6218    -  misc_feature   bom (fragment): basis of mobility region from pBR322
   6320..6355    -  CDS            rop (fragment): Rop protein, which maintains plasmids at low copy number; rop
   6450..6554    +  promoter       AmpR promoter: bla
   6555..7415    +  CDS            AmpR: β-lactamase; bla; confers resistance to ampicillin, carbenicillin, and related antibiotics
   7586..8174    +  rep_origin     ori: high-copy-number ColE1/pMB1/pBR322/pUC origin of replication
   8236..8476    +  promoter       U6 promoter: RNA polymerase III promoter for human U6 snRNA
   8505..72      +  misc_RNA       gRNA scaffold (across the origin): guide RNA scaffold for the Streptococcus pyogenes CRISPR/Cas9 system
