>Addgene plasmid #112461 | pZNF331.1.0-gDNA | addgene full sequence | sequence record 230479 | Addgene NGS Result
TAGAGCTAGAAATAGCAAGTTAAAATAAGGCTAGTCCGTTATCAACTTGAAAAAGTGGCACCGAGTCGGT
GCTTTTTTGTTTTAGAGCTAGAAATAGCAAGTTAAAATAAGGCTAGTCCGTTTTTAGCGCGTGCGCCAAT
TCTGCAGACAAATGGCTCTAGAGGTACCCGTTACATAACTTACGGTAAATGGCCCGCCTGGCTGACCGCC
CAACGACCCCCGCCCATTGACGTCAATAGTAACGCCAATAGGGACTTTCCATTGACGTCAATGGGTGGAG
TATTTACGGTAAACTGCCCACTTGGCAGTACATCAAGTGTATCATATGCCAAGTACGCCCCCTATTGACG
TCAATGACGGTAAATGGCCCGCCTGGCATTGTGCCCAGTACATGACCTTATGGGACTTTCCTACTTGGCA
GTACATCTACGTATTAGTCATCGCTATTACCATGGTCGAGGTGAGCCCCACGTTCTGCTTCACTCTCCCC
ATCTCCCCCCCCTCCCCACCCCCAATTTTGTATTTATTTATTTTTTAATTATTTTGTGCAGCGATGGGGG
CGGGGGGGGGGGGGGGGCGCGCGCCRGGSGGGGSGGGGGGGGGGGGGGGGGGGGGGGGGGSGGGGSGGRG
GGGTGCGGCGGCAGCCAATCAGAGCGGCGCGCTCCGAAAGTTTCCTTTTATGGCGAGGCGGCGGCGGCGG
CGGCCCTATAAAAAGCGAAGCGCGCGGCGGGCGGGAGTCGCTGCGCGCTGCCTTCGCCCCGTGCCCCGCT
CCGCCGCCGCCTCGCGCCGCCCGCCCCGGCTCTGACTGACCGCGTTACTCCCACAGGTGAGCGGGCGGGA
CGGCCCTTCTCCTCCGGGCTGTAATTAGCTGAGCAAGAGGTAAGGGTTTAAGGGATGGTTGGTTGGTGGG
GTATTAATGTTTAATTACCTGGAGCACCTGCCTGAAATCACTTTTTTTCAGGTTGGACCGGTGCCACCAT
GGACTATAAGGACCACGACGGAGACTACAAGGATCATGATATTGATTACAAAGACGATGACGATAAGATG
GCCCCAAAGAAGAAGCGGAAGGTCGGTATCCACGGAGTCCCAGCAGCCGACAAGAAGTACAGCATCGGCC
TGGACATCGGCACCAACTCTGTGGGCTGGGCCGTGATCACCGACGAGTACAAGGTGCCCAGCAAGAAATT
CAAGGTGCTGGGCAACACCGACCGGCACAGCATCAAGAAGAACCTGATCGGAGCCCTGCTGTTCGACAGC
GGCGAAACAGCCGAGGCCACCCGGCTGAAGAGAACCGCCAGAAGAAGATACACCAGACGGAAGAACCGGA
TCTGCTATCTGCAAGAGATCTTCAGCAACGAGATGGCCAAGGTGGACGACAGCTTCTTCCACAGACTGGA
AGAGTCCTTCCTGGTGGAAGAGGATAAGAAGCACGAGCGGCACCCCATCTTCGGCAACATCGTGGACGAG
GTGGCCTACCACGAGAAGTACCCCACCATCTACCACCTGAGAAAGAAACTGGTGGACAGCACCGACAAGG
CCGACCTGCGGCTGATCTATCTGGCCCTGGCCCACATGATCAAGTTCCGGGGCCACTTCCTGATCGAGGG
CGACCTGAACCCCGACAACAGCGACGTGGACAAGCTGTTCATCCAGCTGGTGCAGACCTACAACCAGCTG
TTCGAGGAAAACCCCATCAACGCCAGCGGCGTGGACGCCAAGGCCATCCTGTCTGCCAGACTGAGCAAGA
GCAGACGGCTGGAAAATCTGATCGCCCAGCTGCCCGGCGAGAAGAAGAATGGCCTGTTCGGAAACCTGAT
TGCCCTGAGCCTGGGCCTGACCCCCAACTTCAAGAGCAACTTCGACCTGGCCGAGGATGCCAAACTGCAG
CTGAGCAAGGACACCTACGACGACGACCTGGACAACCTGCTGGCCCAGATCGGCGACCAGTACGCCGACC
TGTTTCTGGCCGCCAAGAACCTGTCCGACGCCATCCTGCTGAGCGACATCCTGAGAGTGAACACCGAGAT
CACCAAGGCCCCCCTGAGCGCCTCTATGATCAAGAGATACGACGAGCACCACCAGGACCTGACCCTGCTG
AAAGCTCTCGTGCGGCAGCAGCTGCCTGAGAAGTACAAAGAGATTTTCTTCGACCAGAGCAAGAACGGCT
ACGCCGGCTACATTGACGGCGGAGCCAGCCAGGAAGAGTTCTACAAGTTCATCAAGCCCATCCTGGAAAA
GATGGACGGCACCGAGGAACTGCTCGTGAAGCTGAACAGAGAGGACCTGCTGCGGAAGCAGCGGACCTTC
GACAACGGCAGCATCCCCCACCAGATCCACCTGGGAGAGCTGCACGCCATTCTGCGGCGGCAGGAAGATT
TTTACCCATTCCTGAAGGACAACCGGGAAAAGATCGAGAAGATCCTGACCTTCCGCATCCCCTACTACGT
GGGCCCTCTGGCCAGGGGAAACAGCAGATTCGCCTGGATGACCAGAAAGAGCGAGGAAACCATCACCCCC
TGGAACTTCGAGGAAGTGGTGGACAAGGGCGCTTCCGCCCAGAGCTTCATCGAGCGGATGACCAACTTCG
ATAAGAACCTGCCCAACGAGAAGGTGCTGCCCAAGCACAGCCTGCTGTACGAGTACTTCACCGTGTATAA
CGAGCTGACCAAAGTGAAATACGTGACCGAGGGAATGAGAAAGCCCGCCTTCCTGAGCGGCGAGCAGAAA
AAGGCCATCGTGGACCTGCTGTTCAAGACCAACCGGAAAGTGACCGTGAAGCAGCTGAAAGAGGACTACT
TCAAGAAAATCGAGTGCTTCGACTCCGTGGAAATCTCCGGCGTGGAAGATCGGTTCAACGCCTCCCTGGG
CACATACCACGATCTGCTGAAAATTATCAAGGACAAGGACTTCCTGGACAATGAGGAAAACGAGGACATT
CTGGAAGATATCGTGCTGACCCTGACACTGTTTGAGGACAGAGAGATGATCGAGGAACGGCTGAAAACCT
ATGCCCACCTGTTCGACGACAAAGTGATGAAGCAGCTGAAGCGGCGGAGATACACCGGCTGGGGCAGGCT
GAGCCGGAAGCTGATCAACGGCATCCGGGACAAGCAGTCCGGCAAGACAATCCTGGATTTCCTGAAGTCC
GACGGCTTCGCCAACAGAAACTTCATGCAGCTGATCCACGACGACAGCCTGACCTTTAAAGAGGACATCC
AGAAAGCCCAGGTGTCCGGCCAGGGCGATAGCCTGCACGAGCACATTGCCAATCTGGCCGGCAGCCCCGC
CATTAAGAAGGGCATCCTGCAGACAGTGAAGGTGGTGGACGAGCTCGTGAAAGTGATGGGCCGGCACAAG
CCCGAGAACATCGTGATCGAAATGGCCAGAGAGAACCAGACCACCCAGAAGGGACAGAAGAACAGCCGCG
AGAGAATGAAGCGGATCGAAGAGGGCATCAAAGAGCTGGGCAGCCAGATCCTGAAAGAACACCCCGTGGA
AAACACCCAGCTGCAGAACGAGAAGCTGTACCTGTACTACCTGCAGAATGGGCGGGATATGTACGTGGAC
CAGGAACTGGACATCAACCGGCTGTCCGACTACGATGTGGACCATATCGTGCCTCAGAGCTTTCTGAAGG
ACGACTCCATCGACAACAAGGTGCTGACCAGAAGCGACAAGAACCGGGGCAAGAGCGACAACGTGCCCTC
CGAAGAGGTCGTGAAGAAGATGAAGAACTACTGGCGGCAGCTGCTGAACGCCAAGCTGATTACCCAGAGA
AAGTTCGACAATCTGACCAAGGCCGAGAGAGGCGGCCTGAGCGAACTGGATAAGGCCGGCTTCATCAAGA
GACAGCTGGTGGAAACCCGGCAGATCACAAAGCACGTGGCACAGATCCTGGACTCCCGGATGAACACTAA
GTACGACGAGAATGACAAGCTGATCCGGGAAGTGAAAGTGATCACCCTGAAGTCCAAGCTGGTGTCCGAT
TTCCGGAAGGATTTCCAGTTTTACAAAGTGCGCGAGATCAACAACTACCACCACGCCCACGACGCCTACC
TGAACGCCGTCGTGGGAACCGCCCTGATCAAAAAGTACCCTAAGCTGGAAAGCGAGTTCGTGTACGGCGA
CTACAAGGTGTACGACGTGCGGAAGATGATCGCCAAGAGCGAGCAGGAAATCGGCAAGGCTACCGCCAAG
TACTTCTTCTACAGCAACATCATGAACTTTTTCAAGACCGAGATTACCCTGGCCAACGGCGAGATCCGGA
AGCGGCCTCTGATCGAGACAAACGGCGAAACCGGGGAGATCGTGTGGGATAAGGGCCGGGATTTTGCCAC
CGTGCGGAAAGTGCTGAGCATGCCCCAAGTGAATATCGTGAAAAAGACCGAGGTGCAGACAGGCGGCTTC
AGCAAAGAGTCTATCCTGCCCAAGAGGAACAGCGATAAGCTGATCGCCAGAAAGAAGGACTGGGACCCTA
AGAAGTACGGCGGCTTCGACAGCCCCACCGTGGCCTATTCTGTGCTGGTGGTGGCCAAAGTGGAAAAGGG
CAAGTCCAAGAAACTGAAGAGTGTGAAAGAGCTGCTGGGGATCACCATCATGGAAAGAAGCAGCTTCGAG
AAGAATCCCATCGACTTTCTGGAAGCCAAGGGCTACAAAGAAGTGAAAAAGGACCTGATCATCAAGCTGC
CTAAGTACTCCCTGTTCGAGCTGGAAAACGGCCGGAAGAGAATGCTGGCCTCTGCCGGCGAACTGCAGAA
GGGAAACGAACTGGCCCTGCCCTCCAAATATGTGAACTTCCTGTACCTGGCCAGCCACTATGAGAAGCTG
AAGGGCTCCCCCGAGGATAATGAGCAGAAACAGCTGTTTGTGGAACAGCACAAGCACTACCTGGACGAGA
TCATCGAGCAGATCAGCGAGTTCTCCAAGAGAGTGATCCTGGCCGACGCTAATCTGGACAAAGTGCTGTC
CGCCTACAACAAGCACCGGGATAAGCCCATCAGAGAGCAGGCCGAGAATATCATCCACCTGTTTACCCTG
ACCAATCTGGGAGCCCCTGCCGCCTTCAAGTACTTTGACACCACCATCGACCGGAAGAGGTACACCAGCA
CCAAAGAGGTGCTGGACGCCACCCTGATCCACCAGAGCATCACCGGCCTGTACGAGACACGGATCGACCT
GTCTCAGCTGGGAGGCGACAAAAGGCCGGCGGCCACGAAAAAGGCCGGCCAGGCAAAAAAGAAAAAGTAA
GAATTCCTAGAGCTCGCTGATCAGCCTCGACTGTGCCTTCTAGTTGCCAGCCATCTGTTGTTTGCCCCTC
CCCCGTGCCTTCCTTGACCCTGGAAGGTGCCACTCCCACTGTCCTTTCCTAATAAAATGAGGAAATTGCA
TCGCATTGTCTGAGTAGGTGTCATTCTATTCTGGGGGGTGGGGTGGGGCAGGACAGCAAGGGGGAGGATT
GGGAAGAGAATAGCAGGCATGCTGGGGAGCGGCCGCAGGAACCCCTAGTGATGGAGTTGGCCACTCCCTC
TCTGCGCGCTCGCTCGCTCACTGAGGCCGGGCGACCAAAGGTCGCCCGACGCCCGGGCTTTGCCCGGGCG
GCCTCAGTGAGCGAGCGAGCGCGCAGCTGCCTGCAGGGGCGCCTGATGCGGTATTTTCTCCTTACGCATC
TGTGCGGTATTTCACACCGCATA
[95 nt withheld, positions 5694-5788]
T
[46 nt withheld, positions 5790-5835]
C
[141 nt withheld, positions 5837-5977]
CCTTTGACGTTGGAGTCCACGTTCTTT
[37 nt withheld, positions 6005-6041]
ACTCTATCTCGGGCTATTCTTTTGATTTATAAGGGATTTTGCCGATTTCGGTCTATTGGTTAAAAAATGA
GCTGATTTAACAAAAATTTAACGCGAATTTTAACAAAATATTAACGTTTACAATTTTATGGTGCACTCTC
AGTACAATCTGCTCTGATGCCGCATAGTTAAGCCAGCCCCGACACCCGCCAACACCCGCTGACGCGCCCT
GACGGGCTTGTCTGCTCCCGGCATCCGCTTACAGACAAGCTGTGACCGTCTCCGGGAGCTGCATGTGTCA
GAGGTTTTCACCGTCATCACCGAAACGCGCGAGACGAAAGGGCCTCGTGATACGCCTATTTTTATAGGTT
AATGTCATGATAATAATGGTTTCTTAGACGTCAGGTGGCACTTTTCGGGGAAATGTGCGCGGAACCCCTA
TTTGTTTATTTTTCTAAATACATTCAAATATGTATCCGCTCATGAGACAATAACCCTGATAAATGCTTCA
ATAATATTGAAAAAGGAAGAGTATGAGTATTCAACATTTCCGTGTCGCCCTTATTCCCTTTTTTGCGGCA
TTTTGCCTTCCTGTTTTTGCTCACCCAGAAACGCTGGTGAAAGTAAAAGATGCTGAAGATCAGTTGGGTG
CACGAGTGGGTTACATCGAACTGGATCTCAACAGCGGTAAGATCCTTGAGAGTTTTCGCCCCGAAGAACG
TTTTCCAATGATGAGCACTTTTAAAGTTCTGCTATGTGGCGCGGTATTATCCCGTATTGACGCCGGGCAA
GAGCAACTCGGTCGCCGCATACACTATTCTCAGAATGACTTGGTTGAGTACTCACCAGTCACAGAAAAGC
ATCTTACGGATGGCATGACAGTAAGAGAATTATGCAGTGCTGCCATAACCATGAGTGATAACACTGCGGC
CAACTTACTTCTGACAACGATCGGAGGACCGAAGGAGCTAACCGCTTTTTTGCACAACATGGGGGATCAT
GTAACTCGCCTTGATCGTTGGGAACCGGAGCTGAATGAAGCCATACCAAACGACGAGCGTGACACCACGA
TGCCTGTAGCAATGGCAACAACGTTGCGCAAACTATTAACTGGCGAACTACTTACTCTAGCTTCCCGGCA
ACAATTAATAGACTGGATGGAGGCGGATAAAGTTGCAGGACCACTTCTGCGCTCGGCCCTTCCGGCTGGC
TGGTTTATTGCTGATAAATCTGGAGCCGGTGAGCGTGGAAGCCGCGGTATCATTGCAGCACTGGGGCCAG
ATGGTAAGCCCTCCCGTATCGTAGTTATCTACACGACGGGGAGTCAGGCAACTATGGATGAACGAAATAG
ACAGATCGCTGAGATAGGTGCCTCACTGATTAAGCATTGGTAACTGTCAGACCAAGTTTACTCATATATA
CTTTAGATTGATTTAAAACTTCATTTTTAATTTAAAAGGATCTAGGTGAAGATCCTTTTTGATAATCTCA
TGACCAAAATCCCTTAACGTGAGTTTTCGTTCCACTGAGCGTCAGACCCCGTAGAAAAGATCAAAGGATC
TTCTTGAGATCCTTTTTTTCTGCGCGTAATCTGCTGCTTGCAAACAAAAAAACCACCGCTACCAGCGGTG
GTTTGTTTGCCGGATCAAGAGCTACCAACTCTTTTTCCGAAGGTAACTGGCTTCAGCAGAGCGCAGATAC
CAAATACTGTTCTTCTAGTGTAGCCGTAGTTAGGCCACCACTTCAAGAACTCTGTAGCACCGCCTACATA
CCTCGCTCTGCTAATCCTGTTACCAGTGGCTGCTGCCAGTGGCGATAAGTCGTGTCTTACCGGGTTGGAC
TCAAGACGATAGTTACCGGATAAGGCGCAGCGGTCGGGCTGAACGGGGGGTTCGTGCACACAGCCCAGCT
TGGAGCGAACGACCTACACCGAACTGAGATACCTACAGCGTGAGCTATGAGAAAGCGCCACGCTTCCCGA
AGGGAGAAAGGCGGACAGGTATCCGGTAAGCGGCAGGGTCGGAACAGGAGAGCGCACGAGGGAGCTTCCA
GGGGGAAACGCCTGGTATCTTTATAGTCCTGTCGGGTTTCGCCACCTCTGACTTGAGCGTCGATTTTTGT
GATGCTCGTCAGGGGGGCGGAGCCTATGGAAAAACGCCAGCAACGCGGCCTTTTTACGGTTCCTGGCCTT
TTGCTGGCCTTTTGCTCACATGTGAGGGCCTATTTCCCATGATTCCTTCATATTTGCATATACGATACAA
GGCTGTTAGAGAGATAATTGGAATTAATTTGACTGTAAACACAAAGATATTAGTACAAAATACGTGACGT
AGAAAGTAATAATTTCTTGGGTAGTTTGCAGTTTTAAAATTATGTTTTAAAATGGACTATCATATGCTTA
CCGTAACTTGAAAGTATTTCGATTTCTTGGCTTTATATATCTTGTGGAAAGGACGAAACACCGAAAAGGC
TCTTCAACTGTTGGTTT
Features (pLannotate 1.2.2; 18 found; start..end, strand, type, name):
     79..122     +  misc_RNA       gRNA scaffold (fragment): guide RNA scaffold for the Streptococcus pyogenes CRISPR/Cas9 system
    169..454     +  enhancer       CMV enhancer: human cytomegalovirus immediate early enhancer; contains an 18-bp deletion relative to the standard CMV enhancer
    456..733     +  promoter       chicken β-actin promoter: No description available
    734..961     +  intron         hybrid intron: hybrid between chicken β-actin (CBA) and minute virus of mice (MMV) introns (Gray et al., 2011)
   1099..2700    +  CDS            Cas9(N): N-terminal portion of Streptococcus pyogenes Cas9 (Zetsche et al., 2015)
   2701..5199    +  CDS            Cas9(C): C-terminal portion of Streptococcus pyogenes Cas9 (Zetsche et al., 2015)
   5200..5247    +  CDS            nucleoplasmin NLS: bipartite nuclear localization signal from nucleoplasmin
   5281..5392    +  polyA_signal   bGH poly(A) signal: bovine growth hormone polyadenylation signal
   5497..5637    +  repeat_region  AAV2 ITR: inverted terminal repeat of adeno-associated virus serotype 2 inverted
   5642..5693    -  misc_feature   bom (fragment): basis of mobility region from pBR322
   5712..6167    +  rep_origin     f1 ori (sequence partly withheld): f1 bacteriophage origin of replication; arrow indicates direction of (+) strand synthesis
   6168..6217    -  misc_feature   bom (fragment): basis of mobility region from pBR322
   6319..6354    -  CDS            rop (fragment): Rop protein, which maintains plasmids at low copy number; rop
   6449..6553    +  promoter       AmpR promoter: bla
   6554..7414    +  CDS            AmpR: β-lactamase; bla; confers resistance to ampicillin, carbenicillin, and related antibiotics
   7585..8173    +  rep_origin     ori: high-copy-number ColE1/pMB1/pBR322/pUC origin of replication
   8235..8475    +  promoter       U6 promoter: RNA polymerase III promoter for human U6 snRNA
   8505..72      +  misc_RNA       gRNA scaffold (across the origin): guide RNA scaffold for the Streptococcus pyogenes CRISPR/Cas9 system
