[The description below was written by a language model from this plasmid's Addgene catalogue record and pLannotate feature annotations shown in this document.]
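Description:
pZNF331.1.0-gDNA is a mammalian CRISPR expression plasmid built on the pX330 backbone that delivers both Streptococcus pyogenes Cas9 and a single guide RNA directed against the human zinc-finger transcription factor gene ZNF331 (also known as RITA, ZNF361 or ZNF463). It is maintained in E. coli as a high-copy plasmid through a ColE1/pUC-type origin and selected with ampicillin via the β-lactamase gene. An f1/M13 phage origin is also present. The small bom and rop fragments annotated nearby are backbone remnants. A single AAV2 inverted terminal repeat lies downstream of the Cas9 cassette, but with only one ITR annotated the record gives no indication that the plasmid is meant for AAV packaging.

The construct carries two expression units. A human U6 RNA polymerase III promoter drives the guide RNA. The 20-nucleotide ZNF331 target sequence was inserted between BbsI sites, which were destroyed during cloning, directly upstream of the S. pyogenes gRNA scaffold. The PAM is part of the genomic target only and is not in the plasmid. Cas9 is expressed from a hybrid promoter made up of the CMV enhancer, the chicken β-actin promoter and a hybrid intron. Its coding sequence is annotated as contiguous N- and C-terminal portions that together form the full-length nuclease, followed by a C-terminal nucleoplasmin nuclear localization signal and a bovine growth hormone polyadenylation signal.

The depositor and repository sequence records are both 8,508 nt and show essentially the same features, offset by one base. The depositor notes that the plasmid is to be used with a companion plasmid, pZNF331-donor, which suggests Cas9 cleavage at ZNF331 coupled to donor-templated editing, though the record does not describe the intended modification.
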