Addgene plasmid #112461: pZNF331.1.0-gDNA
Purpose: CRISPR plasmid for expression of Cas9 and gRNA targeting human transcription factor ZNF331
Depositing lab: Kevin White.
Backbone
  Vector backbone: pX330
  Backbone manufacturer: Zhang lab (Addgene plasmid ID: 42230)
  Vector type: Mammalian Expression, CRISPR
Growth in bacteria
  Bacterial resistance: Ampicillin, 100 μg/mL
  Growth temperature: 37°C
  Growth strain: DH5alpha
  Copy number: High Copy
Gene/Insert
  Gene/Insert name: ZNF331
  gRNA/shRNA sequence: AAAAGGCTCTTCAACTGTTG TGG
  Species: H. sapiens (human)
  Entrez Gene: ZNF331 (a.k.a. RITA, ZNF361, ZNF463)
  Cloning method: Restriction Enzyme; 5′ cloning site BbsI (destroyed during cloning); 3′ cloning site BbsI (destroyed during cloning)
  Sequencing primers: 5′ hU6-F (5'-GAGGGCCTATTTCCCATGATT-3')
Terms and licenses: Academic/Nonprofit Terms; Industry Terms: Not Available to Industry
Depositor comments: gRNA sequence listed includes 20 nucleotide target sequence, followed by the uncloned PAM sequence. The PAM sequence is not present in the plasmid. Use with plasmid pZNF331-donor.
How to cite: pZNF331.1.0-gDNA was a gift from Kevin White (Addgene plasmid # 112461 ; http://n2t.net/addgene:112461 ; RRID:Addgene_112461)
